Addgene plasmid #60348: pET-22HT-MSI1(7-192)G35E
Purpose: G35E mutant of the mouse MSI1 RBD
Depositing lab: Sean Ryder. Depositing organization: University of Massachusetts, Worcester. Publication: Allosteric inhibition of a stem cell RNA-binding protein by an intermediary metabolite. Clingman CC, Deveau LM, Hay SA, Genga RM, Shandilya SM, Massi F, Ryder SP. Elife. 2014 Jun 16:e02848. doi: 10.7554/eLife.02848. PubMed 24935936.
Backbone
  Vector backbone: pET-22b
  Backbone manufacturer: Invitrogen
  Backbone size w/o insert (bp): 5400
  Total vector size (bp): 6000
  Modifications to backbone: pelB leader sequence was replaced with a His6-Gly tag followed by a TEV protease site. See pET-22HT-MSI1 (7–192) Addgene plasmid # 60245
  Vector type: Bacterial Expression
Growth in bacteria
  Bacterial resistance: Ampicillin, 100 μg/mL
  Growth temperature: 37°C
  Growth strain: DH5alpha
  Copy number: High Copy
Gene/Insert
  Gene/Insert name: mouse MSI1 (7-192)
  Species: M. musculus (mouse)
  Insert size (bp): 573
  Mutation: G35E; contains amino acids 7-192 of Msi1
  GenBank ID: NM_008629.1
  Entrez Gene: Msi1 (a.k.a. Msi1h, Musahi1, m-Msi-1)
  Promoter: T7
  Tag / fusion protein: His (N terminal on backbone); TEV protease site (N terminal on backbone)
  Cloning method: Restriction Enzyme; 5′ cloning site BamHI (not destroyed); 3′ cloning site HindIII (not destroyed)
  Sequencing primers: 5′ T7; 3′ T7-term
Terms and licenses: Academic/Nonprofit Terms; Industry Terms: Not Available to Industry
How to cite: pET-22HT-MSI1(7-192)G35E was a gift from Sean Ryder (Addgene plasmid # 60348 ; http://n2t.net/addgene:60348 ; RRID:Addgene_60348)
