[The description below was written by a language model from this plasmid's Addgene catalogue record.]
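Description:
pET-22HT-MSI1(7-192)G35E is a bacterial expression plasmid built on a modified pET-22b backbone, giving a total size of roughly 6 kb. In this "22HT" derivative the pelB periplasmic leader of the parent vector has been replaced with an N-terminal His6-Gly tag followed by a TEV protease recognition site, so the encoded protein is produced without the periplasmic export signal, can be captured by immobilised metal affinity chromatography, and can then be freed of its tag by TEV cleavage. The plasmid is selected with ampicillin and is recorded as high copy. The record gives no feature table, so other backbone elements are not itemised.

The insert is a 573 bp fragment of mouse Msi1 (Musashi-1) encoding amino acids 7–192, described as the RNA-binding domain of the protein, cloned between BamHI and HindIII sites that both remain intact. It carries a G35E point substitution, making it a mutant counterpart of the wild-type pET-22HT-MSI1(7-192) construct from the same series. Expression is driven by the T7 promoter, which requires a host supplying T7 RNA polymerase for protein production; the cloning strain listed in the record serves for propagation rather than expression.

The stated purpose is simply to provide the G35E mutant of the MSI1 RNA-binding domain. Given the associated study on allosteric inhibition of this stem cell RNA-binding protein by an intermediary metabolite, the construct is suited to producing recombinant mutant protein for comparison with wild type in biochemical assays. The record does not say what specific effect the G35E change has.
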