>Addgene plasmid #60348 | pET-22HT-MSI1(7-192)G35E | addgene partial sequence | sequence record 98892 | T7 5'-TAATACGACTCACTATAGGG-3'
GTTTAACTTTAAGAAGGAGATATACATATGCATCATCATCATCATCACGGCGAAAACCTGTATTTTCAGG
GCGGATCCCAGCCCGGCCTCGCCTCCCCGGACTCGCCGCACGACCCCTGCAAGATGTTCATCGGAGGACT
CAGTTGGCAGACCACGCAGGAAGAACTGCGCGAATACTTCGGCCAGTTCGGGGAGGTGAAAGAGTGTCTG
GTGATGCGGGACCCCCTGACCAAAAGATCCAGGGGTTTCGGCTTCGTCACTTTCATGGACCAGGCGGGGG
TGGATAAAGTGCTGGCGCAATCGCGGCACGAGCTCGACTCCAAAACAATTGACCCCAAGGTGGCCTTTCC
TCGAAGAGCACAGCCTAAGATGGTCACTCGGACGAAGAAGATCTTCGTGGGGGGGCTGTCTGTGAACACC
ACGGTGGAAGATGTGAAACACTATTTCGAGCAGTTCGGAAAGGTGGATGATGCCATGCTGATGTTCGACA
AAACCACCAACAGGCACAGAGGGTTTGGATTTGTCACGTTTGAGAGCGAGGACATCGTAGAGAAAGTTTG
TGAGATCCACTTCCATGAAATCAACAACAAAATGGTGGAATGCAAGAAAGCCCAGCCAAAGGAGGTGATG
TCCCCGTGAAAGCTTGCGGCCGCACTCGAG
