>Addgene plasmid #60348 | pET-22HT-MSI1(7-192)G35E | addgene partial sequence | sequence record 109884 | T7term 5'-GCTAGTTATTGCTCAGCGG-3'
CAGCCGGATCTCAGTGGTGGTGGTGGTGGTGCTCGAGTGCGGCCGCAAGCTTTCACGGGGACATCACCTC
CTTTGGCTGGGCTTTCTTGCATTCCACCATTTTGTTGTTGATTTCATGGAAGTGGATCTCACAAACTTTC
TCTACGATGTCCTCGCTCTCAAACGTGACAAATCCAAACCCTCTGTGCCTGTTGGTGGTTTTGTCGAACA
TCAGCATGGCATCATCCACCTTTCCGAACTGCTCGAAATAGTGTTTCACATCTTCCACCGTGGTGTTCAC
AGACAGCCCCCCCACGAAGATCTTCTTCGTCCGAGTGACCATCTTAGGCTGTGCTCTTCGAGGAAAGGCC
ACCTTGGGGTCAATTGTTTTGGAGTCGAGCTCGTGCCGCGATTGCGCCAGCACTTTATCCACCCCCGCCT
GGTCCATGAAAGTGACGAAGCCGAAACCCCTGGATCTTTTGGTCAGGGGGTCCCGCATCACCAGACACTC
TTTCACCTCCCCGAACTGGCCGAAGTATTCGCGCAGTTCTTCCTGCGTGGTCTGCCAACTGAGTCCTCCG
ATGAACATCTTGCAGGGGTCGTGCGGCGAGTCCGGGGAGGCGAGGCCGGGCTGGGATCCGCCCTGAAAAT
ACAGGTTTTCGCCGTGATGATGATGATGATGCATATGTATATCTC
